>Addgene plasmid #122881 | pICE TRP1 | depositor full sequence | sequence record 234423 | pICE TRP1 sequence 4826 bps
TCGCGCGTTTCGGTGATGACGGTGAAAACCTCTGACACATGCAGCTCCCGGAGACGGTCACAGCTTGTCT
GTAAGCGGATGCCGGGAGCAGACAAGCCCGTCAGGGCGCGTCAGCGGGTGTTGGCGGGTGTCGGGGCTGG
CTTAACTATGCGGCATCAGAGCAGATTGTACTGAGAGTGCACCATAAACGACATTACTATATATATAATA
TAGGAAGCATTTAATAGACAGCATCGTAATATATGTGTACTTTGCAGTTATGACGCCAGATGGCAGTAGT
GGAAGATATTCTTTATTGAAAAATAGCTTGTCACCTTACGTACAATCTTGATCCGGAGCTTTTCTTTTTT
TGCCGATTAAGAATTAATTCGGTCGAAAAAAGAAAAGGAGAGGGCCAAGAGGGAGGGCATTGGTGACTAT
TGAGCACGTGAGTATACGTGATTAAGCACACAAAGGCAGCTTGGAGTATGTCTGTTATTAATTTCACAGG
TAGTTCTGGTCCATTGGTGAAAGTTTGCGGCTTGCAGAGCACAGAGGCCGCAGAATGTGCTCTAGATTCC
GATGCTGACTTGCTGGGTATTATATGTGTGCCCAATAGAAAGAGAACAATTGACCCGGTTATTGCAAGGA
AAATTTCAAGTCTTGTAAAAGCATATAAAAATAGTTCAGGCACTCCGAAATACTTGGTTGGCGTGTTTCG
TAATCAACCTAAGGAGGATGTTTTGGCTCTGGTCAATGATTACGGCATTGATATCGTCCAACTGCATGGA
GATGAGTCGTGGCAAGAATACCAAGAGTTCCTCGGTTTGCCAGTTATTAAAAGACTCGTATTTCCAAAAG
ACTGCAACATACTACTCAGTGCAGCTTCACAGAAACCTCATTCGTTTATTCCCTTGTTTGATTCAGAAGC
AGGTGGGACAGGTGAACTTTTGGATTGGAACTCGATTTCTGACTGGGTTGGAAGGCAAGAGAGCCCCGAA
AGCTTACATTTTATGTTAGCTGGTGGACTGACGCCAGAAAATGTTGGTGATGCGCTTAGATTAAATGGCG
TTATTGGTGTTGATGTAAGCGGAGGTGTGGAGACAAATGGTGTAAAAGACTCTAACAAAATAGCAAATTT
CGTCAAAAATGCTAAGAAATAGGTTATTACTGAGTAGTATTTATTTAAGTATTGTTTGTGCACTTGCCTA
TGCGGTGTGAAATACCGCACAGATGCGTAAGGAGAAAATACCGCATCAGGAAATTGTAAACGTTAATATT
TTGTTAAAATTCGCGTTAAATTTTTGTTAAATCAGCTCATTTTTTAACCAATAGGCCGAAATCGGCAAAA
TCCCTTATAAATCAAAAGAATAGACCGAGATAGGGT
[37 nt withheld, positions 1367-1403]
AAAGAACGTGGACTCCAACGTCAAAGG
[49 nt withheld, positions 1431-1479]
T
[91 nt withheld, positions 1481-1571]
G
[124 nt withheld, positions 1573-1696]
CGCGCCATTCGCCATTCAGGCTGCGCAACTGTTGGGAAGGGCGATCGGTGCGGGCCTCTTCGCTATTACG
CCAGCTGGCGAAAGGGGGATGTGCTGCAAGGCGATTAAGTTGGGTAACGCCAGGGTTTTCCCAGTCACGA
CGTTGTAAAACGACGGCCAGTGAGCGCGCGTAATACGACTCACTATAGGGCGAATTGGGTACCGGGCCCC
CCCTCGAGGTCGACGGTATCGATAAGCTTGATATCGAATTCCTGCAGCCCGGGGGATCCACTAGTTCTAG
AGCGGCCGCCCTCTTAGCGCTTCTTAGGACGGATCGCTTGCCTGTAACTTACACGCGCCTCGTATCTTTT
AATGATGGAATAATTTGGGAATTTACTCTGTGTTTATTTATTTTTATGTTTTGTATTTGGATTTTAGAAA
GTAAATAAAGAAGGTAGAAGAGTTACGGAATGAAGAAAAAAAAATAAACAAAGGTTTAAAAAATTTCAAC
AAAAAGCGTACTTTACATATATATTTATTAGACAAGAAAAGCAGATTAAATAGATATACATTCGATTAAC
GATAAGTAAAATGTAAAATCACAGGATTTTCGTGTGTGGTCTTCTACACAGACAAGATGAAACAATTCGG
CATTAATACCTGAGAGCAGGAAGAGCAAGATAAAAGGTAGTATTTGTTGGCGATCCCCCTAGAGTCTTTT
ACATCTTCGGAAAACAAAAACTATTTTTTCTTTAATTTCTTTTTTTACTTTCTATTTTTAATTTATATAT
TTATATTAAAAAATTTAAATTATAATTATTTTTATAGCACGTGATGAAAAGGACCCAGGTGGCGCGGCCG
CCACCGCGGTGGAGCTCCAGCTTTTGTTCCCTTTAGTGAGGGTTAATTGCGCGCTTGGCGTAATCATGGT
CATAGCTGTTTCCTGTGTGAAATTGTTATCCGCTCACAATTCCACACAACATAGGAGCCGGAAGCATAAA
GTGTAAAGCCTGGGGTGCCTAATGAGTGAGGTAACTCACATTAATTGCGTTGCGCTCACTGCCCGCTTTC
CAGTCGGGAAACCTGTCGTGCCAGCTGCATTAATGAATCGGCCAACGCGCGGGGAGAGGCGGTTTGCGTA
TTGGGCGCTCTTCCGCTTCCTCGCTCACTGACTCGCTGCGCTCGGTCGTTCGGCTGCGGCGAGCGGTATC
AGCTCACTCAAAGGCGGTAATACGGTTATCCACAGAATCAGGGGATAACGCAGGAAAGAACATGTGAGCA
AAAGGCCAGCAAAAGGCCAGGAACCGTAAAAAGGCCGCGTTGCTGGCGTTTTTCCATAGGCTCCGCCCCC
CTGACGAGCATCACAAAAATCGACGCTCAAGTCAGAGGTGGCGAAACCCGACAGGACTATAAAGATACCA
GGCGTTTCCCCCTGGAAGCTCCCTCGTGCGCTCTCCTGTTCCGACCCTGCCGCTTACCGGATACCTGTCC
GCCTTTCTCCCTTCGGGAAGCGTGGCGCTTTCTCATAGCTCACGCTGTAGGTATCTCAGTTCGGTGTAGG
TCGTTCGCTCCAAGCTGGGCTGTGTGCACGAACCCCCCGTTCAGCCCGACCGCTGCGCCTTATCCGGTAA
CTATCGTCTTGAGTCCAACCCGGTAAGACACGACTTATCGCCACTGGCAGCAGCCACTGGTAACAGGATT
AGCAGAGCGAGGTATGTAGGCGGTGCTACAGAGTTCTTGAAGTGGTGGCCTAACTACGGCTACACTAGAA
GGACAGTATTTGGTATCTGCGCTCTGCTGAAGCCAGTTACCTTCGGAAAAAGAGTTGGTAGCTCTTGATC
CGGCAAACAAACCACCGCTGGTAGCGGTGGTTTTTTTGTTTGCAAGCAGCAGATTACGCGCAGAAAAAAA
GGATCTCAAGAAGATCCTTTGATCTTTTCTACGGGGTCTGACGCTCAGTGGAACGAAAACTCACGTTAAG
GGATTTTGGTCATGAGATTATCAAAAAGGATCTTCACCTAGATCCTTTTAAATTAAAAATGAAGTTTTAA
ATCAATCTAAAGTATATATGAGTAAACTTGGTCTGACAGTTACCAATGCTTAATCAGTGAGGCACCTATC
TCAGCGATCTGTCTATTTCGTTCATCCATAGTTGCCTGACTCCCCGTCGTGTAGATAACTACGATACGGG
AGGGCTTACCATCTGGCCCCAGTGCTGCAATGATACCGCGAGACCCACGCTCACCGGCTCCAGATTTATC
AGCAATAAACCAGCCAGCCGGAAGGGCCGAGCGCAGAAGTGGTCCTGCAACTTTATCCGCCTCCATCCAG
TCTATTAATTGTTGCCGGGAAGCTAGAGTAAGTAGTTCGCCAGTTAATAGTTTGCGCAACGTTGTTGCCA
TTGCTACAGGCATCGTGGTGTCACGCTCGTCGTTTGGTATGGCTTCATTCAGCTCCGGTTCCCAACGATC
AAGGCGAGTTACATGATCCCCCATGTTGTGCAAAAAAGCGGTTAGCTCCTTCGGTCCTCCGATCGTTGTC
AGAAGTAAGTTGGCCGCAGTGTTATCACTCATGGTTATGGCAGCACTGCATAATTCTCTTACTGTCATGC
CATCCGTAAGATGCTTTTCTGTGACTGGTGAGTACTCAACCAAGTCATTCTGAGAATAGTGTATGCGGCG
ACCGAGTTGCTCTTGCCCGGCGTCAATACGGGATAATACCGCGCCACATAGCAGAACTTTAAAAGTGCTC
ATCATTGGAAAACGTTCTTCGGGGCGAAAACTCTCAAGGATCTTACCGCTGTTGAGATCCAGTTCGATGT
AACCCACTCGTGCACCCAACTGATCTTCAGCATCTTTTACTTTCACCAGCGTTTCTGGGTGAGCAAAAAC
AGGAAGGCAAAATGCCGCAAAAAAGGGAATAAGGGCGACACGGAAATGTTGAATACTCATACTCTTCCTT
TTTCAATATTATTGAAGCATTTATCAGGGTTATTGTCTCATGAGCGGATACATATTTGAATGTATTTAGA
AAAATAAACAAATAGGGGTTCCGCGCACATTTCCCCGAAAAGTGCCACCTGACGTCTAAGAAACCATTAT
TATCATGACATTAACCTATAAAAATAGGCGTATCACGAGGCCCTTTCGTC
Features (pLannotate 1.2.2; 19 found; start..end, strand, type, name):
    137..186     +  misc_feature   bom (fragment): basis of mobility region from pBR322
    187..467     +  promoter       TRP1 promoter: S. cerevisiae TRP1
    468..1142    +  CDS            TRP1: phosphoribosylanthranilate isomerase, required for tryptophan biosynthesis; S. cerevisiae TRP1; yeast auxotrophic marker
   1189..1240    +  misc_feature   bom (fragment): basis of mobility region from pBR322
   1241..1696    -  rep_origin     f1 ori (sequence partly withheld): f1 bacteriophage origin of replication; arrow indicates direction of (+) strand synthesis
   1704..1859    -  CDS            lacZα (fragment): LacZα fragment of β-galactosidase; lacZ fragment
   1867..1885    +  promoter       T7 promoter: promoter for bacteriophage T7 RNA polymerase
   1894..1986    -  misc_feature   MCS (fragment): pBluescript multiple cloning site
   2008..2511    -  misc_feature   CEN/ARS: S. cerevisiae CEN6 centromere fused to an autonomously replicating sequence
   2530..2553    -  misc_feature   MCS (fragment): pBluescript multiple cloning site
   2566..2584    -  promoter       T3 promoter: promoter for bacteriophage T3 RNA polymerase
   2629..2645    -  protein_bind   lac operator: The lac repressor binds to the lac operator to inhibit transcription in E. coli. This inhibition can be relieved by adding lactose or isopropyl-β-D-thiogalactopyranoside (IPTG). lac repressor encoded by lacI
   2653..2683    -  promoter       lac promoter: promoter for the E. coli lac operon
   2698..2719    -  protein_bind   CAP binding site: CAP binding activates transcription in the presence of cAMP. E. coli catabolite activator protein
   2732..2824    -  CDS            lacI (fragment): lac repressor; lacI; The lac repressor binds to the lac operator to inhibit transcription in E. coli. This inhibition can be relieved by adding lactose or isopropyl-β-D-thiogalactopyranoside (IPTG).
   3007..3595    -  rep_origin     ori: high-copy-number ColE1/pMB1/pBR322/pUC origin of replication
   3766..4626    -  CDS            AmpR: β-lactamase; bla; confers resistance to ampicillin, carbenicillin, and related antibiotics
   4627..4731    -  promoter       AmpR promoter: bla
   4826..35      +  CDS            rop (fragment) (across the origin): Rop protein, which maintains plasmids at low copy number; rop
