>Addgene plasmid #122881 | pICE TRP1 | addgene full sequence | sequence record 238644 | Addgene NGS Result
CGGAGACGGTCACAGCTTGTCTGTAAGCGGATGCCGGGAGCAGACAAGCCCGTCAGGGCGCGTCAGCGGG
TGTTGGCGGGTGTCGGGGCTGGCTTAACTATGCGGCATCAGAGCAGATTGTACTGAGAGTGCACCATAGA
TCAACGACATTACTATATATATAATATAGGAAGCATTTAATAGAACAGCATCGTAATATATGTGTACTTT
GCAGTTATGACGCCAGATGGCAGTAGTGGAAGATATTCTTTATTGAAAAATAGCTTGTCACCTTACGTAC
AATCTTGATCCGGAGCTTTTCTTTTTTTGCCGATTAAGAATTAATTCGGTCGAAAAAAGAAAAGGAGAGG
GCCAAGAGGGAGGGCATTGGTGACTATTGAGCACGTGAGTATACGTGATTAAGCACACAAAGGCAGCTTG
GAGTATGTCTGTTATTAATTTCACAGGTAGTTCTGGTCCATTGGTGAAAGTTTGCGGCTTGCAGAGCACA
GAGGCCGCAGAATGTGCTCTAGATTCCGATGCTGACTTGCTGGGTATTATATGTGTGCCCAATAGAAAGA
GAACAATTGACCCGGTTATTGCAAGGAAAATTTCAAGTCTTGTAAAAGCATATAAAAATAGTTCAGGCAC
TCCGAAATACTTGGTTGGCGTGTTTCGTAATCAACCTAAGGAGGATGTTTTGGCTCTGGTCAATGATTAC
GGCATTGATATCGTCCAACTGCATGGAGATGAGTCGTGGCAAGAATACCAAGAGTTCCTCGGTTTGCCAG
TTATTAAAAGACTCGTATTTCCAAAAGACTGCAACATACTACTCAGTGCAGCTTCACAGAAACCTCATTC
GTTTATTCCCTTGTTTGATTCAGAAGCAGGTGGGACAGGTGAACTTTTGGATTGGAACTCGATTTCTGAC
TGGGTTGGAAGGCAAGAGAGCCCCGAAAGCTTACATTTTATGTTAGCTGGTGGACTGACGCCAGAAAATG
TTGGTGATGCGCTTAGATTAAATGGCGTTATTGGTGTTGATGTAAGCGGAGGTGTGGAGACAAATGGTGT
AAAAGACTCTAACAAAATAGCAAATTTCGTCAAAAATGCTAAGAAATAGGTTATTACTGAGTAGTATTTA
TTTAATTATATCAGTTATTACCCTATGCGGTGTGAAATACCGCACAGATGCGTAAGGAGAAAATACCGCA
TCAGGAAATTGTAAGCGTTAATATTTTGTTAAAATTCGCGTTAAATTTTTGTTAAATCAGCTCATTTTTT
AACCAATAGGCCGAAATCGGCAAAATCCCTTATAAATCAAAAGAATAGACCGAGATAGGGT
[37 nt withheld, positions 1322-1358]
AAAGAACGTGGACTCCAACGTCAAAGG
[49 nt withheld, positions 1386-1434]
T
[91 nt withheld, positions 1436-1526]
G
[124 nt withheld, positions 1528-1651]
CCATTCGCCATTCAGGCTGCGCAACTGTTGGGAAGGGCGATCGGTGCGGGCCTCTTCGCTATTACGCCAG
CTGGCGAAAGGGGGATGTGCTGCAAGGCGATTAAGTTGGGTAACGCCAGGGTTTTCCCAGTCACGACGTT
GTAAAACGACGGCCAGTGAGCGCGCGTAATACGACTCACTATAGGGCGAATTGGGTACCGGGCCCCCCCT
CGAGGTCGACGGTATCGATAAGCTTGATATCGAATTCCTGCAGCCCGGGGGATCCACTAGTTCTAGAGCG
GCCGCCCTCTTAGCGCTTCTTAGGACGGATCGCTTGCCTGTAACTTACACGCGCCTCGTATCTTTTAATG
ATGGAATAATTTGGGAATTTACTCTGTGTTTATTTATTTTTATGTTTTGTATTTGGATTTTAGAAAGTAA
ATAAAGAAGGTAGAAGAGTTACGGAATGAAGAAAAAAAAATAAACAAAGGTTTAAAAAATTTCAACAAAA
AGCGTACTTTACATATATATTTATTAGACAAGAAAAGCAGATTAAATAGATATACATTCGATTAACGATA
AGTAAAATGTAAAATCACAGGATTTTCGTGTGTGGTCTTCTACACAGACAAGATGAAACAATTCGGCATT
AATACCTGAGAGCAGGAAGAGCAAGATAAAAGGTAGTATTTGTTGGCGATCCCCCTAGAGTCTTTTACAT
CTTCGGAAAACAAAAACTATTTTTTCTTTAATTTCTTTTTTTACTTTCTATTTTTAATTTATATATTTAT
ATTAAAAAATTTAAATTATAATTATTTTTATAGCACGTGATGAAAAGGACCCAGGTGGCGCGGCCGCCAC
CGCGGTGGAGCTCCAGCTTTTGTTCCCTTTAGTGAGGGTTAATTGCGCGCTTGGCGTAATCATGGTCATA
GCTGTTTCCTGTGTGAAATTGTTATCCGCTCACAATTCCACACAACATACGAGCCGGAAGCATAAAGTGT
AAAGCCTGGGGTGCCTAATGAGTGAGCTAACTCACATTAATTGCGTTGCGCTCACTGCCCGCTTTCCAGT
CGGGAAACCTGTCGTGCCAGCTGCATTAATGAATCGGCCAACGCGCGGGGAGAGGCGGTTTGCGTATTGG
GCGCTCTTCCGCTTCCTCGCTCACTGACTCGCTGCGCTCGGTCGTTCGGCTGCGGCGAGCGGTATCAGCT
CACTCAAAGGCGGTAATACGGTTATCCACAGAATCAGGGGATAACGCAGGAAAGAACATGTGAGCAAAAG
GCCAGCAAAAGGCCAGGAACCGTAAAAAGGCCGCGTTGCTGGCGTTTTTCCATAGGCTCCGCCCCCCTGA
CGAGCATCACAAAAATCGACGCTCAAGTCAGAGGTGGCGAAACCCGACAGGACTATAAAGATACCAGGCG
TTTCCCCCTGGAAGCTCCCTCGTGCGCTCTCCTGTTCCGACCCTGCCGCTTACCGGATACCTGTCCGCCT
TTCTCCCTTCGGGAAGCGTGGCGCTTTCTCATAGCTCACGCTGTAGGTATCTCAGTTCGGTGTAGGTCGT
TCGCTCCAAGCTGGGCTGTGTGCACGAACCCCCCGTTCAGCCCGACCGCTGCGCCTTATCCGGTAACTAT
CGTCTTGAGTCCAACCCGGTAAGACACGACTTATCGCCACTGGCAGCAGCCACTGGTAACAGGATTAGCA
GAGCGAGGTATGTAGGCGGTGCTACAGAGTTCTTGAAGTGGTGGCCTAACTACGGCTACACTAGAAGAAC
AGTATTTGGTATCTGCGCTCTGCTGAAGCCAGTTACCTTCGGAAAAAGAGTTGGTAGCTCTTGATCCGGC
AAACAAACCACCGCTGGTAGCGGTGGTTTTTTTGTTTGCAAGCAGCAGATTACGCGCAGAAAAAAAGGAT
CTCAAGAAGATCCTTTGATCTTTTCTACGGGGTCTGACGCTCAGTGGAACGAAAACTCACGTTAAGGGAT
TTTGGTCATGAGATTATCAAAAAGGATCTTCACCTAGATCCTTTTAAATTAAAAATGAAGTTTTAAATCA
ATCTAAAGTATATATGAGTAAACTTGGTCTGACAGTTACCAATGCTTAATCAGTGAGGCACCTATCTCAG
CGATCTGTCTATTTCGTTCATCCATAGTTGCCTGACTCCCCGTCGTGTAGATAACTACGATACGGGAGGG
CTTACCATCTGGCCCCAGTGCTGCAATGATACCGCGAGACCCACGCTCACCGGCTCCAGATTTATCAGCA
ATAAACCAGCCAGCCGGAAGGGCCGAGCGCAGAAGTGGTCCTGCAACTTTATCCGCCTCCATCCAGTCTA
TTAATTGTTGCCGGGAAGCTAGAGTAAGTAGTTCGCCAGTTAATAGTTTGCGCAACGTTGTTGCCATTGC
TACAGGCATCGTGGTGTCACGCTCGTCGTTTGGTATGGCTTCATTCAGCTCCGGTTCCCAACGATCAAGG
CGAGTTACATGATCCCCCATGTTGTGCAAAAAAGCGGTTAGCTCCTTCGGTCCTCCGATCGTTGTCAGAA
GTAAGTTGGCCGCAGTGTTATCACTCATGGTTATGGCAGCACTGCATAATTCTCTTACTGTCATGCCATC
CGTAAGATGCTTTTCTGTGACTGGTGAGTACTCAACCAAGTCATTCTGAGAATAGTGTATGCGGCGACCG
AGTTGCTCTTGCCCGGCGTCAATACGGGATAATACCGCGCCACATAGCAGAACTTTAAAAGTGCTCATCA
TTGGAAAACGTTCTTCGGGGCGAAAACTCTCAAGGATCTTACCGCTGTTGAGATCCAGTTCGATGTAACC
CACTCGTGCACCCAACTGATCTTCAGCATCTTTTACTTTCACCAGCGTTTCTGGGTGAGCAAAAACAGGA
AGGCAAAATGCCGCAAAAAAGGGAATAAGGGCGACACGGAAATGTTGAATACTCATACTCTTCCTTTTTC
AATATTATTGAAGCATTTATCAGGGTTATTGTCTCATGAGCGGATACATATTTGAATGTATTTAGAAAAA
TAAACAAATAGGGGTTCCGCGCACATTTCCCCGAAAAGTGCCACCTGACGTCTAAGAAACCATTATTATC
ATGACATTAACCTATAAAAATAGGCGTATCACGAGGCCCTTTCGTCTCGCGCGTTTCGGTGATGACGGTG
AAAACCTCTGACACATGCAGCTCC
Features (pLannotate 1.2.2; 19 found; start..end, strand, type, name):
     89..138     +  misc_feature   bom (fragment): basis of mobility region from pBR322
    277..424     +  promoter       TRP1 promoter: S. cerevisiae TRP1
    425..1099    +  CDS            TRP1: phosphoribosylanthranilate isomerase, required for tryptophan biosynthesis; S. cerevisiae TRP1; yeast auxotrophic marker
   1144..1195    +  misc_feature   bom (fragment): basis of mobility region from pBR322
   1223..1651    -  rep_origin     f1 ori (sequence partly withheld): f1 bacteriophage origin of replication; arrow indicates direction of (+) strand synthesis
   1655..1810    -  CDS            lacZα (fragment): LacZα fragment of β-galactosidase; lacZ fragment
   1818..1836    +  promoter       T7 promoter: promoter for bacteriophage T7 RNA polymerase
   1845..1937    -  misc_feature   MCS (fragment): pBluescript multiple cloning site
   1959..2462    -  misc_feature   CEN/ARS: S. cerevisiae CEN6 centromere fused to an autonomously replicating sequence
   2481..2504    -  misc_feature   MCS (fragment): pBluescript multiple cloning site
   2517..2535    -  promoter       T3 promoter: promoter for bacteriophage T3 RNA polymerase
   2580..2596    -  protein_bind   lac operator: The lac repressor binds to the lac operator to inhibit transcription in E. coli. This inhibition can be relieved by adding lactose or isopropyl-β-D-thiogalactopyranoside (IPTG). lac repressor encoded by lacI
   2604..2634    -  promoter       lac promoter: promoter for the E. coli lac operon
   2649..2670    -  protein_bind   CAP binding site: CAP binding activates transcription in the presence of cAMP. E. coli catabolite activator protein
   2683..2775    -  CDS            lacI (fragment): lac repressor; lacI; The lac repressor binds to the lac operator to inhibit transcription in E. coli. This inhibition can be relieved by adding lactose or isopropyl-β-D-thiogalactopyranoside (IPTG).
   2958..3546    -  rep_origin     ori: high-copy-number ColE1/pMB1/pBR322/pUC origin of replication
   3717..4577    -  CDS            AmpR: β-lactamase; bla; confers resistance to ampicillin, carbenicillin, and related antibiotics
   4578..4682    -  promoter       AmpR promoter: bla
   4777..4812    +  CDS            rop (fragment): Rop protein, which maintains plasmids at low copy number; rop
