[The description below was written by a language model from this plasmid's Addgene catalogue record and pLannotate feature annotations shown in this document.]
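Description:
pICE TRP1 is an empty-backbone yeast shuttle vector of about 4.8 kb, belonging to the ICE plasmid series, whose name reflects Integration after CEN Excision. It is designed to combine two normally separate cloning strategies in Saccharomyces cerevisiae: assembly of constructs by in vivo homologous recombination, which needs an autonomously replicating plasmid, and stable single-copy maintenance by genomic integration. In E. coli it is propagated as a high-copy plasmid through a ColE1/pUC-type origin and selected with ampicillin via the β-lactamase gene and its native promoter. An f1 phage origin is also present. In yeast, selection relies on the TRP1 auxotrophic marker (phosphoribosylanthranilate isomerase) expressed from its own promoter, allowing growth of trp1 strains without tryptophan.

The distinctive feature is the placement of the CEN6/ARS element. Rather than sitting in the backbone, it lies inside the pBluescript-type multiple cloning site, splitting the polylinker into two fragments that flank it. The T7 and T3 promoters bracket this region, and remnants of the lacZα cassette with the lac promoter, operator and CAP site surround it. While the CEN/ARS is present, the plasmid replicates and segregates as a low-copy episome in yeast, supporting recombination cloning. Once it is excised, the plasmid can no longer replicate autonomously and behaves as an integrating vector, presumably targeted by homology such as the TRP1 locus, although the record does not state the excision sites or the integration target. No insert or yeast expression promoter is included. The depositor and sequencing-derived records differ by one nucleotide and show the same feature layout. Short bom, rop and lacI fragments are backbone remnants.
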