Addgene plasmid #122881: pICE TRP1
Purpose: (Empty Backbone) TRP1 ICE plasmid used to facilitate yeast recombination cloning and stable genomic Integration after CEN Excision.
Depositing lab: Randy Hampton. Depositing organization: University of California, San Diego (UCSD). Publication: ICE plasmids: combining the ease of yeast recombination cloning with the stability of genomic integration. Flagg MP, Kao A, Hampton RY. Yeast. 2019 May 10. doi: 10.1002/yea.3400. PubMed 31074531.
Backbone
  Vector backbone: ICE plasmid
  Vector type: Yeast Expression ; Yeast Recombination Cloning
Growth in bacteria
  Bacterial resistance: Ampicillin, 100 μg/mL
  Growth temperature: 37°C
  Growth strain: DH5alpha
  Copy number: High Copy
Gene/Insert
  Gene/Insert name: None
Terms and licenses: Academic/Nonprofit Terms; Industry Terms: Not Available to Industry
How to cite: pICE TRP1 was a gift from Randy Hampton (Addgene plasmid # 122881 ; http://n2t.net/addgene:122881 ; RRID:Addgene_122881)
